>Addgene plasmid #188941 | pET28-his6-HA3-SNAPf | addgene full sequence | sequence record 371357 | Addgene NGS Result
TATCCGGATTGGCGAATGGG
[124 nt withheld, positions 21-144]
C
[91 nt withheld, positions 146-236]
A
[49 nt withheld, positions 238-286]
CCTTTGACGTTGGAGTCCACGTTCTTT
[37 nt withheld, positions 314-350]
ACCCTATCTCGGTCTATTCTTTTGATTTATAAGGGATTTTGCCGATTTCGGCCTATTGGTTAAAAAATGA
GCTGATTTAACAAAAATTTAACGCGAATTTTAACAAAATATTAACGCTTACAATTTAGGTGGCACTTTTC
GGGGAAATGTGCGCGGAACCCCTATTTGTTTATTTTTCTAAATACATTCAAATATGTATCCGCTCATGAA
TTAATTCTTAGAAAAACTCATCGAGCATCAAATGAAACTGCAATTTATTCATATCAGGATTATCAATACC
ATATTTTTGAAAAAGCCGTTTCTGTAATGAAGGAGAAAACTCACCGAGGCAGTTCCATAGGATGGCAAGA
TCCTGGTATCGGTCTGCGATTCCGACTCGTCCAACATCAATACAACCTATTAATTTCCCCTCGTCAAAAA
TAAGGTTATCAAGTGAGAAATCACCATGAGTGACGACTGAATCCGGTGAGAATGGCAAAAGTTTATGCAT
TTCTTTCCAGACTTGTTCAACAGGCCAGCCATTACGCTCGTCATCAAAATCACTCGCATCAACCAAACCG
TTATTCATTCGTGATTGCGCCTGAGCGAGACGAAATACGCGATCGCTGTTAAAAGGACAATTACAAACAG
GAATCGAATGCAACCGGCGCAGGAACACTGCCAGCGCATCAACAATATTTTCACCTGAATCAGGATATTC
TTCTAATACCTGGAATGCTGTTTTCCCGGGGATCGCAGTGGTGAGTAACCATGCATCATCAGGAGTACGG
ATAAAATGCTTGATGGTCGGAAGAGGCATAAATTCCGTCAGCCAGTTTAGTCTGACCATCTCATCTGTAA
CATCATTGGCAACGCTACCTTTGCCATGTTTCAGAAACAACTCTGGCGCATCGGGCTTCCCATACAATCG
ATAGATTGTCGCACCTGATTGCCCGACATTATCGCGAGCCCATTTATACCCATATAAATCAGCATCCATG
TTGGAATTTAATCGCGGCCTAGAGCAAGACGTTTCCCGTTGAATATGGCTCATAACACCCCTTGTATTAC
TGTTTATGTAAGCAGACAGTTTTATTGTTCATGACCAAAATCCCTTAACGTGAGTTTTCGTTCCACTGAG
CGTCAGACCCCGTAGAAAAGATCAAAGGATCTTCTTGAGATCCTTTTTTTCTGCGCGTAATCTGCTGCTT
GCAAACAAAAAAACCACCGCTACCAGCGGTGGTTTGTTTGCCGGATCAAGAGCTACCAACTCTTTTTCCG
AAGGTAACTGGCTTCAGCAGAGCGCAGATACCAAATACTGTCCTTCTAGTGTAGCCGTAGTTAGGCCACC
ACTTCAAGAACTCTGTAGCACCGCCTACATACCTCGCTCTGCTAATCCTGTTACCAGTGGCTGCTGCCAG
TGGCGATAAGTCGTGTCTTACCGGGTTGGACTCAAGACGATAGTTACCGGATAAGGCGCAGCGGTCGGGC
TGAACGGGGGGTTCGTGCACACAGCCCAGCTTGGAGCGAACGACCTACACCGAACTGAGATACCTACAGC
GTGAGCTATGAGAAAGCGCCACGCTTCCCGAAGGGAGAAAGGCGGACAGGTATCCGGTAAGCGGCAGGGT
CGGAACAGGAGAGCGCACGAGGGAGCTTCCAGGGGGAAACGCCTGGTATCTTTATAGTCCTGTCGGGTTT
CGCCACCTCTGACTTGAGCGTCGATTTTTGTGATGCTCGTCAGGGGGGCGGAGCCTATGGAAAAACGCCA
GCAACGCGGCCTTTTTACGGTTCCTGGCCTTTTGCTGGCCTTTTGCTCACATGTTCTTTCCTGCGTTATC
CCCTGATTCTGTGGATAACCGTATTACCGCCTTTGAGTGAGCTGATACCGCTCGCCGCAGCCGAACGACC
GAGCGCAGCGAGTCAGTGAGCGAGGAAGCGGAAGAGCGCCTGATGCGGTATTTTCTCCTTACGCATCTGT
GCGGTATTTCACACCGCAATGGTGCACTCTCAGTACAATCTGCTCTGATGCCGCATAGTTAAGCCAGTAT
ACACTCCGCTATCGCTACGTGACTGGGTCATGGCTGCGCCCCGACACCCGCCAACACCCGCTGACGCGCC
CTGACGGGCTTGTCTGCTCCCGGCATCCGCTTACAGACAAGCTGTGACCGTCTCCGGGAGCTGCATGTGT
CAGAGGTTTTCACCGTCATCACCGAAACGCGCGAGGCAGCTGCGGTAAAGCTCATCAGCGTGGTCGTGAA
GCGATTCACAGATGTCTGCCTGTTCATCCGCGTCCAGCTCGTTGAGTTTCTCCAGAAGCGTTAATGTCTG
GCTTCTGATAAAGCGGGCCATGTTAAGGGCGGTTTTTTCCTGTTTGGTCACTGATGCCTCCGTGTAAGGG
GGATTTCTGTTCATGGGGGTAATGATACCGATGAAACGAGAGAGGATGCTCACGATACGGGTTACTGATG
ATGAACATGCCCGGTTACTGGAACGTTGTGAGGGTAAACAACTGGCGGTATGGATGCGGCGGGACCAGAG
AAAAATCACTCAGGGTCAATGCCAGCGCTTCGTTAATACAGATGTAGGTGTTCCACAGGGTAGCCAGCAG
CATCCTGCGATGCAGATCCGGAACATAATGGTGCAGGGCGCTGACTTCCGCGTTTCCAGACTTTACGAAA
CACGGAAACCGAAGACCATTCATGTTGTTGCTCAGGTCGCAGACGTTTTGCAGCAGCAGTCGCTTCACGT
TCGCTCGCGTATCGGTGATTCATTCTGCTAACCAGTAAGGCAACCCCGCCAGCCTAGCCGGGTCCTCAAC
GACAGGAGCACGATCATGCGCACCCGTGGGGCCGCCATGCCGGCGATAATGGCCTGCTTCTCGCCGAAAC
GTTTGGTGGCGGGACCAGTGACGAAGGCTTGAGCGAGGGCGTGCAAGATTCCGAATACCGCAAGCGACAG
GCCGATCATCGTCGCGCTCCAGCGAAAGCGGTCCTCGCCGAAAATGACCCAGAGCGCTGCCGGCACCTGT
CCTACGAGTTGCATGATAAAGAAGACAGTCATAAGTGCGGCGACGATAGTCATGCCCCGCGCCCACCGGA
AGGAGCTGACTGGGTTGAAGGCTCTCAAGGGCATCGGTCGAGATCCCGGTGCCTAATGAGTGAGCTAACT
TACATTAATTGCGTTGCGCTCACTGCCCGCTTTCCAGTCGGGAAACCTGTCGTGCCAGCTGCATTAATGA
ATCGGCCAACGCGCGGGGAGAGGCGGTTTGCGTATTGGGCGCCAGGGTGGTTTTTCTTTTCACCAGTGAG
ACGGGCAACAGCTGATTGCCCTTCACCGCCTGGCCCTGAGAGAGTTGCAGCAAGCGGTCCACGCTGGTTT
GCCCCAGCAGGCGAAAATCCTGTTTGATGGTGGTTAACGGCGGGATATAACATGAGCTGTCTTCGGTATC
GTCGTATCCCACTACCGAGATATCCGCACCAACGCGCAGCCCGGACTCGGTAATGGCGCGCATTGCGCCC
AGCGCCATCTGATCGTTGGCAACCAGCATCGCAGTGGGAACGATGCCCTCATTCAGCATTTGCATGGTTT
GTTGAAAACCGGACATGGCACTCCAGTCGCCTTCCCGTTCCGCTATCGGCTGAATTTGATTGCGAGTGAG
ATATTTATGCCAGCCAGCCAGACGCAGACGCGCCGAGACAGAACTTAATGGGCCCGCTAACAGCGCGATT
TGCTGGTGACCCAATGCGACCAGATGCTCCACGCCCAGTCGCGTACCGTCTTCATGGGAGAAAATAATAC
TGTTGATGGGTGTCTGGTCAGAGACATCAAGAAATAACGCCGGAACATTAGTGCAGGCAGCTTCCACAGC
AATGGCATCCTGGTCATCCAGCGGATAGTTAATGATCAGCCCACTGACGCGTTGCGCGAGAAGATTGTGC
ACCGCCGCTTTACAGGCTTCGACGCCGCTTCGTTCTACCATCGACACCACCACGCTGGCACCCAGTTGAT
CGGCGCGAGATTTAATCGCCGCGACAATTTGCGACGGCGCGTGCAGGGCCAGACTGGAGGTGGCAACGCC
AATCAGCAACGACTGTTTGCCCGCCAGTTGTTGTGCCACGCGGTTGGGAATGTAATTCAGCTCCGCCATC
GCCGCTTCCACTTTTTCCCGCGTTTTCGCAGAAACGTGGCTGGCCTGGTTCACCACGCGGGAAACGGTCT
GATAAGAGACACCGGCATACTCTGCGACATCGTATAACGTTACTGGTTTCACATTCACCACCCTGAATTG
ACTCTCTTCCGGGCGCTATCATGCCATACCGCGAAAGGTTTTGCGCCATTCGATGGTGTCCGGGATCTCG
ACGCTCTCCCTTATGCGACTCCTGCATTAGGAAGCAGCCCAGTAGTAGGTTGAGGCCGTTGAGCACCGCC
GCCGCAAGGAATGGTGCATGCAAGGAGATGGCGCCCAACAGTCCCCCGGCCACGGGGCCTGCCACCATAC
CCACGCCGAAACAAGCGCTCATGAGCCCGAAGTGGCGAGCCCGATCTTCCCCATCGGTGATGTCGGCGAT
ATAGGCGCCAGCAACCGCACCTGTGGCGCCGGTGATGCCGGCCACGATGCGTCCGGCGTAGAGGATCGAG
ATCTCGATCCCGCGAAATTAATACGACTCACTATAGGGGAATTGTGAGCGGATAACAATTCCCCTCTAGA
AATAATTTTGTTTAACTTTAAGAAGGAGATATACCATGGGCAGCAGCCATCATCATCATCATCACAGCAG
CGGCCTGGTGCCGCGCGGCAGCCATATGGCTAGCATGACTGGTGGACAGCAAATGGGTCGCGGATCCTAC
CCATACGATGTTCCTGACTATGCGGGCTATCCCTATGACGTCCCGGACTATGCAGGATCCTATCCATATG
ACGTTCCAGATTACGCTGCTCAGTGCGGTTCAGGTGGATCTGGTTCTATGGACAAAGACTGCGAAATGAA
GCGCACCACCCTGGATAGCCCTCTGGGCAAGCTGGAACTGTCTGGGTGCGAACAGGGCCTGCACCGTATC
ATCTTCCTGGGCAAAGGAACATCTGCCGCCGACGCCGTGGAAGTGCCTGCCCCAGCCGCCGTGCTGGGCG
GACCAGAGCCACTGATGCAGGCCACCGCCTGGCTCAACGCCTACTTTCACCAGCCTGAGGCCATCGAGGA
GTTCCCTGTGCCAGCCCTGCACCACCCAGTGTTCCAGCAGGAGAGCTTTACCCGCCAGGTGCTGTGGAAA
CTGCTGAAAGTGGTGAAGTTCGGAGAGGTCATCAGCTACAGCCACCTGGCCGCCCTGGCCGGCAATCCCG
CCGCCACCGCCGCCGTGAAAACCGCCCTGAGCGGAAATCCCGTGCCCATTCTGATCCCCTGCCACCGGGT
GGTGCAGGGCGACCTGGACGTGGGGGGCTACGAGGGCGGGCTCGCCGTGAAAGAGTGGCTGCTGGCCCAC
GAGGGCCACAGACTGGGCAAGCCTGGGCTGGGTTAAGGATCCGAATTCGAGCTCCGTCGACAAGCTTGCG
GCCGCACTCGAGCACCACCACCACCACCACTGAGATCCGGCTGCTAACAAAGCCCGAAAGGAAGCTGAGT
TGGCTGCTGCCACCGCTGAGCAATAACTAGCATAACCCCTTGGGGCCTCTAAACGGGTCTTGAGGGGTTT
TTTGCTGAAAGGAGGAACTA
Features (pLannotate 1.2.2; 23 found; start..end, strand, type, name):
     21..449     +  rep_origin     f1 ori (sequence partly withheld): f1 bacteriophage origin of replication; arrow indicates direction of (+) strand synthesis
    502..559     +  promoter       AmpR promoter (fragment): bla
    568..1383    -  CDS            KanR: aminoglycoside phosphotransferase; aph(3')-Ia; confers resistance to kanamycin in bacteria or G418 (Geneticin®) in eukaryotes
   1505..2093    +  rep_origin     ori: high-copy-number ColE1/pMB1/pBR322/pUC origin of replication
   2279..2418    -  misc_feature   bom: basis of mobility region from pBR322
   2520..2711    -  CDS            rop: Rop protein, which maintains plasmids at low copy number; rop
   2728..3108    +  CDS            YPB1_ECOLX: Protein predicted: Swiss-Prot protein existence level 4. From Escherichia coli.
   3180..3471    -  CDS            TcR (fragment): tetracycline efflux protein; tet; confers resistance to tetracycline
   3486..3507    -  protein_bind   CAP binding site: CAP binding activates transcription in the presence of cAMP. E. coli catabolite activator protein
   3520..4602    -  CDS            lacI: lac repressor; lacI; The lac repressor binds to the lac operator to inhibit transcription in E. coli. This inhibition can be relieved by adding lactose or isopropyl-β-D-thiogalactopyranoside (IPTG).
   4603..4680    -  promoter       lacI promoter: lacI
   4688..4967    -  CDS            TcR (fragment): tetracycline efflux protein; tet; confers resistance to tetracycline
   4989..5007    +  promoter       T7 promoter: promoter for bacteriophage T7 RNA polymerase
   5008..5032    +  protein_bind   lac operator: The lac repressor binds to the lac operator to inhibit transcription in E. coli. This inhibition can be relieved by adding lactose or isopropyl-β-D-thiogalactopyranoside (IPTG). lac repressor encoded by lacI
   5047..5069    +  RBS            RBS: efficient ribosome binding site from bacteriophage T7 gene 10 (Olins and Rangwala, 1989)
   5088..5104    +  CDS            capTEV™ (fragment): composite tag for in vivo biotinylation, TEV protease cleavage, and 6xHis tagging
   5115..5132    +  CDS            thrombin site: thrombin recognition and cleavage site
   5136..5168    +  CDS            T7 tag (gene 10 leader): leader peptide from bacteriophage T7 gene 10 promotes efficient translation in E. coli
   5178..5267    +  CDS            3xHA: three tandem HA epitope tags
   5298..5843    +  CDS            SNAP-tag®: human O6-alkylguanine-DNA-alkyltransferase variant that forms covalent bonds with benzylguanine derivatives fast-reacting variant, optimized for mammalian expression
   5893..5910    +  CDS            9xHis (fragment): 9xHis affinity tag
   5920..5969    +  CDS            SET1 (fragment): solubility-enhancement tag derived from T7 phage gene 10B
   5977..6024    +  terminator     T7 terminator: transcription terminator for bacteriophage T7 RNA polymerase
