[The description below was written by a language model from this plasmid's Addgene catalogue record and pLannotate feature annotations shown in this document.]
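Description:
pET28-his6-HA3-SNAPf is a bacterial expression plasmid of about 6 kb, built by Gibson cloning in the pET-28a backbone, for producing a recombinant SNAP-tag protein carrying hexahistidine and triple-HA tags. It is maintained in E. coli through a ColE1/pBR322-type origin and selected with kanamycin via the aph(3')-Ia gene. The annotation also shows the bom and rop elements typical of pET vectors, although the catalogue lists the plasmid as high copy. An f1 origin is present as well. Short tetracycline-resistance fragments and the small predicted ORF are backbone remnants with no functional role.

The expression cassette follows the standard pET design. A T7 promoter is followed immediately by a lac operator and the strong T7 gene 10 ribosome binding site, and a plasmid-borne lacI gene supplies repressor. Transcription therefore depends on a host that provides T7 RNA polymerase and is induced with IPTG. The open reading frame begins with the vector's N-terminal His tag (picked up by the annotation software as a partial match to a composite His-containing tag), followed by a thrombin cleavage site and the T7 gene 10 leader tag. Next come three tandem HA epitopes and the fast-reacting SNAPf variant of human O6-alkylguanine-DNA alkyltransferase, which covalently couples to benzylguanine-derivatised dyes and ligands. A His-tag fragment lies downstream of SNAP, but the table does not show whether it is translated. The T7 terminator closes the unit.

The purified protein can be captured by metal-affinity chromatography and detected with anti-HA antibodies. The associated work describes yeast integration vectors for fluorescent dye labelling, so a plausible use is as a standard or control for SNAP labelling, though the record does not state a specific application.
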