Addgene plasmid #188941: pET28-his6-HA3-SNAPf
Purpose: T7 expression vector for making his6- and HA3-tagged SNAP protein
Depositing lab: Stephen Buratowski. Depositing organization: Harvard Medical School. Publication: A set of Saccharomyces cerevisiae integration vectors for fluorescent dye labeling of proteins. Baek I, Le SN, Jeon J, Chun Y, Reed C, Buratowski S. G3 (Bethesda). 2022 Aug 9. pii: 6659097. doi: 10.1093/g3journal/jkac201. PubMed 35944214.
Backbone
  Vector backbone: pET-28a
  Vector type: Bacterial Expression
Growth in bacteria
  Bacterial resistance: Kanamycin, 50 μg/mL
  Growth temperature: 37°C
  Growth strain: DH5alpha
  Copy number: High Copy
Gene/Insert
  Gene/Insert name: his6-HA3-SNAPf
  Species: Synthetic
  Cloning method: Gibson Cloning
Terms and licenses: Academic/Nonprofit Terms; Industry Terms: Not Available to Industry
How to cite: pET28-his6-HA3-SNAPf was a gift from Stephen Buratowski (Addgene plasmid # 188941 ; http://n2t.net/addgene:188941 ; RRID:Addgene_188941)
